Addgene plasmid #209120: pET28a(+)-SUMO-G'-l2-G'
Purpose: Bacterial expression of CC-GEMS ligand SUMO-G'-l2-G'
Depositing lab: Tom de Greef. Depositing organization: Technische Universiteit Eindhoven. Publication: Engineering a scalable and orthogonal platform for synthetic communication in mammalian cells. Makri Pistikou AM, Cremers GAO, Nathalia BL, Meuleman TJ, Bogels BWA, Eijkens BV, de Dreu A, Bezembinder MTH, Stassen OMJA, Bouten CCV, Merkx M, Jerala R, de Greef TFA. Nat Commun. 2023 Nov 2;14(1):7001. doi: 10.1038/s41467-023-42810-5. PubMed 37919273.
Backbone
  Vector backbone: pET28a(+)-PT7
  Vector type: Bacterial Expression
Growth in bacteria
  Bacterial resistance: Kanamycin, 50 μg/mL
  Growth temperature: 37°C
  Growth strain: DH5alpha
  Copy number: High Copy
Gene/Insert
  Gene/Insert name: SUMO-G'-l2-G'
  Species: Synthetic
  Cloning method: Restriction Enzyme; 5′ cloning site unknown (unknown if destroyed)
Terms and licenses: Academic/Nonprofit Terms; Industry Terms: Not Available to Industry
Depositor comments: CC: coiled-coil; GEMS: Generalized Extracellular Molecule Sensor. Please visit https://doi.org/10.1101/2023.01.18.524631 for bioRxiv preprint.
How to cite: pET28a(+)-SUMO-G'-l2-G' was a gift from Tom de Greef (Addgene plasmid # 209120 ; http://n2t.net/addgene:209120 ; RRID:Addgene_209120)
