[The description below was written by a language model from this plasmid's Addgene catalogue record and pLannotate feature annotations shown in this document.]
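Description:
pET28a(+)-SUMO-G'-l2-G' is a bacterial expression plasmid of about 6.1 kb, built on a pET28a(+) backbone, for producing a synthetic protein ligand in E. coli. It replicates from a ColE1/pMB1-type origin and retains the pBR322-derived bom region and the rop gene. The repository nevertheless lists it as high copy. Selection is by kanamycin through the aph(3')-Ia gene, and an f1 origin is also present. The short tetracycline-resistance hits, the AmpR promoter fragment and the predicted E. coli ORF in the annotation are most likely backbone remnants or automated similarity matches rather than functional elements.

The expression cassette follows the standard pET design: a T7 promoter followed directly by a lac operator, the T7 gene 10 ribosome binding site, the coding region and a T7 terminator. A plasmid-borne lacI gene with its own promoter provides repression. Transcription therefore requires a host that supplies T7 RNA polymerase and is induced with IPTG.

The open reading frame begins with a short match to a His-containing tag, then the yeast SUMO protein Smt3, which is commonly used to improve solubility and expression. About 490 bp downstream of SUMO is unannotated and presumably encodes the synthetic G'-l2-G' portion; from the name, this appears to be two copies of a G' coiled-coil peptide joined by a linker, although the record does not define these elements. Partial matches to Strep-tag II and a polyhistidine tag near the 3' end suggest C-terminal affinity handles for purification. The recombinant protein serves as a soluble ligand for CC-GEMS, coiled-coil-based Generalized Extracellular Molecule Sensor receptors developed for orthogonal synthetic communication in mammalian cells.
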