Features (pLannotate 1.2.2; 21 found; start..end, strand, type, name):
     12..440     +  rep_origin     f1 ori (sequence partly withheld): f1 bacteriophage origin of replication; arrow indicates direction of (+) strand synthesis
    493..550     +  promoter       AmpR promoter (fragment): bla
    559..1374    -  CDS            KanR: aminoglycoside phosphotransferase; aph(3')-Ia; confers resistance to kanamycin in bacteria or G418 (Geneticin®) in eukaryotes
   1496..2084    +  rep_origin     ori: high-copy-number ColE1/pMB1/pBR322/pUC origin of replication
   2270..2409    -  misc_feature   bom: basis of mobility region from pBR322
   2511..2702    -  CDS            rop: Rop protein, which maintains plasmids at low copy number; rop
   2719..3099    +  CDS            YPB1_ECOLX: Protein predicted: Swiss-Prot protein existence level 4. From Escherichia coli.
   3171..3462    -  CDS            TcR (fragment): tetracycline efflux protein; tet; confers resistance to tetracycline
   3477..3498    -  protein_bind   CAP binding site: CAP binding activates transcription in the presence of cAMP. E. coli catabolite activator protein
   3511..4593    -  CDS            lacI: lac repressor; lacI; The lac repressor binds to the lac operator to inhibit transcription in E. coli. This inhibition can be relieved by adding lactose or isopropyl-β-D-thiogalactopyranoside (IPTG).
   4594..4671    -  promoter       lacI promoter: lacI
   4679..4958    -  CDS            TcR (fragment): tetracycline efflux protein; tet; confers resistance to tetracycline
   4980..4998    +  promoter       T7 promoter: promoter for bacteriophage T7 RNA polymerase
   4999..5023    +  protein_bind   lac operator: The lac repressor binds to the lac operator to inhibit transcription in E. coli. This inhibition can be relieved by adding lactose or isopropyl-β-D-thiogalactopyranoside (IPTG). lac repressor encoded by lacI
   5038..5060    +  RBS            RBS: efficient ribosome binding site from bacteriophage T7 gene 10 (Olins and Rangwala, 1989)
   5079..5095    +  CDS            capTEV™ (fragment): composite tag for in vivo biotinylation, TEV protease cleavage, and 6xHis tagging
   5124..5414    +  CDS            SMT3: SMT3_YEAST - Experimental evidence at protein level: Swiss-Prot protein existence level 1. Not known; suppressor of MIF2 mutations. From Saccharomyces cerevisiae (strain ATCC 204508 / S288c) (Baker's yeast).
   5904..5926    +  CDS            Strep-Tag II (fragment): peptide that binds Strep-Tactin®, an engineered form of streptavidin
   5947..5964    +  CDS            9xHis (fragment): 9xHis affinity tag
   5974..6023    +  CDS            SET1 (fragment): solubility-enhancement tag derived from T7 phage gene 10B
   6031..6078    +  terminator     T7 terminator: transcription terminator for bacteriophage T7 RNA polymerase
>Addgene plasmid #209120 | pET28a(+)-SUMO-G'-l2-G' | addgene full sequence | sequence record 417087 | Addgene NGS Result
TGGCGAATGGG
[124 nt withheld, positions 12-135]
C
[91 nt withheld, positions 137-227]
A
[49 nt withheld, positions 229-277]
CCTTTGACGTTGGAGTCCACGTTCTTT
[37 nt withheld, positions 305-341]
ACCCTATCTCGGTCTATTCTTTTGATTTATAAGGGATTTTGCCGATTTCGGCCTATTGGTTAAAAAATGA
GCTGATTTAACAAAAATTTAACGCGAATTTTAACAAAATATTAACGCTTACAATTTAGGTGGCACTTTTC
GGGGAAATGTGCGCGGAACCCCTATTTGTTTATTTTTCTAAATACATTCAAATATGTATCCGCTCATGAA
TTAATTCTTAGAAAAACTCATCGAGCATCAAATGAAACTGCAATTTATTCATATCAGGATTATCAATACC
ATATTTTTGAAAAAGCCGTTTCTGTAATGAAGGAGAAAACTCACCGAGGCAGTTCCATAGGATGGCAAGA
TCCTGGTATCGGTCTGCGATTCCGACTCGTCCAACATCAATACAACCTATTAATTTCCCCTCGTCAAAAA
TAAGGTTATCAAGTGAGAAATCACCATGAGTGACGACTGAATCCGGTGAGAATGGCAAAAGTTTATGCAT
TTCTTTCCAGACTTGTTCAACAGGCCAGCCATTACGCTCGTCATCAAAATCACTCGCATCAACCAAACCG
TTATTCATTCGTGATTGCGCCTGAGCGAGACGAAATACGCGATCGCTGTTAAAAGGACAATTACAAACAG
GAATCGAATGCAACCGGCGCAGGAACACTGCCAGCGCATCAACAATATTTTCACCTGAATCAGGATATTC
TTCTAATACCTGGAATGCTGTTTTCCCGGGGATCGCAGTGGTGAGTAACCATGCATCATCAGGAGTACGG
ATAAAATGCTTGATGGTCGGAAGAGGCATAAATTCCGTCAGCCAGTTTAGTCTGACCATCTCATCTGTAA
CATCATTGGCAACGCTACCTTTGCCATGTTTCAGAAACAACTCTGGCGCATCGGGCTTCCCATACAATCG
ATAGATTGTCGCACCTGATTGCCCGACATTATCGCGAGCCCATTTATACCCATATAAATCAGCATCCATG
TTGGAATTTAATCGCGGCCTAGAGCAAGACGTTTCCCGTTGAATATGGCTCATAACACCCCTTGTATTAC
TGTTTATGTAAGCAGACAGTTTTATTGTTCATGACCAAAATCCCTTAACGTGAGTTTTCGTTCCACTGAG
CGTCAGACCCCGTAGAAAAGATCAAAGGATCTTCTTGAGATCCTTTTTTTCTGCGCGTAATCTGCTGCTT
GCAAACAAAAAAACCACCGCTACCAGCGGTGGTTTGTTTGCCGGATCAAGAGCTACCAACTCTTTTTCCG
AAGGTAACTGGCTTCAGCAGAGCGCAGATACCAAATACTGTCCTTCTAGTGTAGCCGTAGTTAGGCCACC
ACTTCAAGAACTCTGTAGCACCGCCTACATACCTCGCTCTGCTAATCCTGTTACCAGTGGCTGCTGCCAG
TGGCGATAAGTCGTGTCTTACCGGGTTGGACTCAAGACGATAGTTACCGGATAAGGCGCAGCGGTCGGGC
TGAACGGGGGGTTCGTGCACACAGCCCAGCTTGGAGCGAACGACCTACACCGAACTGAGATACCTACAGC
GTGAGCTATGAGAAAGCGCCACGCTTCCCGAAGGGAGAAAGGCGGACAGGTATCCGGTAAGCGGCAGGGT
CGGAACAGGAGAGCGCACGAGGGAGCTTCCAGGGGGAAACGCCTGGTATCTTTATAGTCCTGTCGGGTTT
CGCCACCTCTGACTTGAGCGTCGATTTTTGTGATGCTCGTCAGGGGGGCGGAGCCTATGGAAAAACGCCA
GCAACGCGGCCTTTTTACGGTTCCTGGCCTTTTGCTGGCCTTTTGCTCACATGTTCTTTCCTGCGTTATC
CCCTGATTCTGTGGATAACCGTATTACCGCCTTTGAGTGAGCTGATACCGCTCGCCGCAGCCGAACGACC
GAGCGCAGCGAGTCAGTGAGCGAGGAAGCGGAAGAGCGCCTGATGCGGTATTTTCTCCTTACGCATCTGT
GCGGTATTTCACACCGCAATGGTGCACTCTCAGTACAATCTGCTCTGATGCCGCATAGTTAAGCCAGTAT
ACACTCCGCTATCGCTACGTGACTGGGTCATGGCTGCGCCCCGACACCCGCCAACACCCGCTGACGCGCC
CTGACGGGCTTGTCTGCTCCCGGCATCCGCTTACAGACAAGCTGTGACCGTCTCCGGGAGCTGCATGTGT
CAGAGGTTTTCACCGTCATCACCGAAACGCGCGAGGCAGCTGCGGTAAAGCTCATCAGCGTGGTCGTGAA
GCGATTCACAGATGTCTGCCTGTTCATCCGCGTCCAGCTCGTTGAGTTTCTCCAGAAGCGTTAATGTCTG
GCTTCTGATAAAGCGGGCCATGTTAAGGGCGGTTTTTTCCTGTTTGGTCACTGATGCCTCCGTGTAAGGG
GGATTTCTGTTCATGGGGGTAATGATACCGATGAAACGAGAGAGGATGCTCACGATACGGGTTACTGATG
ATGAACATGCCCGGTTACTGGAACGTTGTGAGGGTAAACAACTGGCGGTATGGATGCGGCGGGACCAGAG
AAAAATCACTCAGGGTCAATGCCAGCGCTTCGTTAATACAGATGTAGGTGTTCCACAGGGTAGCCAGCAG
CATCCTGCGATGCAGATCCGGAACATAATGGTGCAGGGCGCTGACTTCCGCGTTTCCAGACTTTACGAAA
CACGGAAACCGAAGACCATTCATGTTGTTGCTCAGGTCGCAGACGTTTTGCAGCAGCAGTCGCTTCACGT
TCGCTCGCGTATCGGTGATTCATTCTGCTAACCAGTAAGGCAACCCCGCCAGCCTAGCCGGGTCCTCAAC
GACAGGAGCACGATCATGCGCACCCGTGGGGCCGCCATGCCGGCGATAATGGCCTGCTTCTCGCCGAAAC
GTTTGGTGGCGGGACCAGTGACGAAGGCTTGAGCGAGGGCGTGCAAGATTCCGAATACCGCAAGCGACAG
GCCGATCATCGTCGCGCTCCAGCGAAAGCGGTCCTCGCCGAAAATGACCCAGAGCGCTGCCGGCACCTGT
CCTACGAGTTGCATGATAAAGAAGACAGTCATAAGTGCGGCGACGATAGTCATGCCCCGCGCCCACCGGA
AGGAGCTGACTGGGTTGAAGGCTCTCAAGGGCATCGGTCGAGATCCCGGTGCCTAATGAGTGAGCTAACT
TACATTAATTGCGTTGCGCTCACTGCCCGCTTTCCAGTCGGGAAACCTGTCGTGCCAGCTGCATTAATGA
ATCGGCCAACGCGCGGGGAGAGGCGGTTTGCGTATTGGGCGCCAGGGTGGTTTTTCTTTTCACCAGTGAG
ACGGGCAACAGCTGATTGCCCTTCACCGCCTGGCCCTGAGAGAGTTGCAGCAAGCGGTCCACGCTGGTTT
GCCCCAGCAGGCGAAAATCCTGTTTGATGGTGGTTAACGGCGGGATATAACATGAGCTGTCTTCGGTATC
GTCGTATCCCACTACCGAGATATCCGCACCAACGCGCAGCCCGGACTCGGTAATGGCGCGCATTGCGCCC
AGCGCCATCTGATCGTTGGCAACCAGCATCGCAGTGGGAACGATGCCCTCATTCAGCATTTGCATGGTTT
GTTGAAAACCGGACATGGCACTCCAGTCGCCTTCCCGTTCCGCTATCGGCTGAATTTGATTGCGAGTGAG
ATATTTATGCCAGCCAGCCAGACGCAGACGCGCCGAGACAGAACTTAATGGGCCCGCTAACAGCGCGATT
TGCTGGTGACCCAATGCGACCAGATGCTCCACGCCCAGTCGCGTACCGTCTTCATGGGAGAAAATAATAC
TGTTGATGGGTGTCTGGTCAGAGACATCAAGAAATAACGCCGGAACATTAGTGCAGGCAGCTTCCACAGC
AATGGCATCCTGGTCATCCAGCGGATAGTTAATGATCAGCCCACTGACGCGTTGCGCGAGAAGATTGTGC
ACCGCCGCTTTACAGGCTTCGACGCCGCTTCGTTCTACCATCGACACCACCACGCTGGCACCCAGTTGAT
CGGCGCGAGATTTAATCGCCGCGACAATTTGCGACGGCGCGTGCAGGGCCAGACTGGAGGTGGCAACGCC
AATCAGCAACGACTGTTTGCCCGCCAGTTGTTGTGCCACGCGGTTGGGAATGTAATTCAGCTCCGCCATC
GCCGCTTCCACTTTTTCCCGCGTTTTCGCAGAAACGTGGCTGGCCTGGTTCACCACGCGGGAAACGGTCT
GATAAGAGACACCGGCATACTCTGCGACATCGTATAACGTTACTGGTTTCACATTCACCACCCTGAATTG
ACTCTCTTCCGGGCGCTATCATGCCATACCGCGAAAGGTTTTGCGCCATTCGATGGTGTCCGGGATCTCG
ACGCTCTCCCTTATGCGACTCCTGCATTAGGAAGCAGCCCAGTAGTAGGTTGAGGCCGTTGAGCACCGCC
GCCGCAAGGAATGGTGCATGCAAGGAGATGGCGCCCAACAGTCCCCCGGCCACGGGGCCTGCCACCATAC
CCACGCCGAAACAAGCGCTCATGAGCCCGAAGTGGCGAGCCCGATCTTCCCCATCGGTGATGTCGGCGAT
ATAGGCGCCAGCAACCGCACCTGTGGCGCCGGTGATGCCGGCCACGATGCGTCCGGCGTAGAGGATCGAG
ATCTCGATCCCGCGAAATTAATACGACTCACTATAGGGGAATTGTGAGCGGATAACAATTCCCCTCTAGA
AATAATTTTGTTTAACTTTAAGAAGGAGATATACCATGGGCAGCAGCCATCATCATCATCATCACAGCAG
CGGCACTAGTAGCGGCGGTGGTAGCGATAGCGAAGTCAATCAAGAAGCGAAACCGGAAGTCGAACCGGAA
GTCAAACCGGAAACGCACATCAACCTGAAAGTTAGTGATGGCAGCTCTGAAATTTTCTTTAAAATTAAGA
AAACCACGCCGCTGCGTCGCCTGATGGAAGCGTTTGCCAAACGCCAGGGCAAAGAAATGGATAGCCTGCG
CTTCCTGTATGACGGTATTCGTATCCAGGCGGATCAAGCCCCGGAAGATCTGGACATGGAAGATAACGAC
ATTATCGAAGCGCATCGCGAACAGATTGGCGGCCATATGTCCGGCCCTGGCAGCAGCCCCGAGGACAAGA
TCGCCCAGCTGAAGGAAGAGAACCAGCAACTGGAACAGAAGATCCAGGCCCTGAAAGAGGAAAACGCCGC
TCTGGAGTACGGCGGATCTCGAATTCGGTGGGAATTTCATCACGGGGGTTCGGGTGGTTCAGGCGGCTCA
GGAGGCTCCGGGGGTTCCGGAGGGAGCGGTGCTGAAGCCGCAGCCAAGGAAGCAGCAGCTAAAGAGGCCG
CTGCGAAGGAAGCTGCCGCAAAGGAGGCGGCGGCGAAAGAGGCGGCAGCAAAAGCCGGATCTGGTGGCAG
TGGTGGCTCCGGCGGGTCAGGTGGCAGCGGGGGATCAGGAGGTACCTCCGGCCCTGGCAGCAGCCCCGAG
GACAAGATCGCCCAGCTGAAGGAAGAGAACCAGCAACTGGAACAGAAGATCCAGGCCCTGAAAGAGGAAA
ACGCCGCTCTGGAGTACGGCGGATCTAAGCTTTGGAGCCACCCGCAGTTCGAAAAATAAAGCGGCCGCAC
TCGAGCACCACCACCACCACCACTGAGATCCGGCTGCTAACAAAGCCCGAAAGGAAGCTGAGTTGGCTGC
TGCCACCGCTGAGCAATAACTAGCATAACCCCTTGGGGCCTCTAAACGGGTCTTGAGGGGTTTTTTGCTG
AAAGGAGGAACTATATCCGGAT
